>Addgene plasmid #148813 | pnEA-NpM-ScEap1p_107-122-Y107IA108KS110T-GB1_AG | depositor full sequence | sequence record 291261 | Full Sequence
TTCTTGAAGACGAAAGGGCCTCGTGATACGCCTATTTTTATAGGTTAATGTCATGATAATAATGGTTTCT
TAGACGTCAGGTGGCACTTTTCGGGGAAATGTGCGCGGAACCCCTATTTGTTTATTTTTCTAAATACATT
CAAATATGTATCCGCTCATGAGACAATAACCCTGATAAATGCTTCAATAATATTGAAAAAGGAAGAGTAT
GAGTATTCAACATTTCCGTGTCGCCCTTATTCCCTTTTTTGCGGCATTTTGCCTTCCTGTTTTTGCTCAC
CCAGAAACGCTGGTGAAAGTAAAAGATGCTGAAGATCAGTTGGGTGCACGAGTGGGTTACATCGAACTGG
ATCTCAACAGCGGTAAGATCCTTGAGAGTTTTCGCCCCGAAGAACGTTTTCCAATGATGAGCACTTTTAA
AGTTCTGCTATGTGGCGCGGTATTATCCCGTGTTGACGCCGGGCAAGAGCAACTCGGTCGCCGCATACAC
TATTCTCAGAATGACTTGGTTGAGTACTCACCAGTCACAGAAAAGCATCTTACGGATGGCATGACAGTAA
GAGAATTATGCAGTGCTGCCATAACCATGAGTGATAACACTGCGGCCAACTTACTTCTGACAACGATCGG
AGGACCGAAGGAGCTAACCGCTTTTTTGCACAACATGGGGGATCATGTAACTCGCCTTGATCGTTGGGAA
CCGGAGCTGAATGAAGCCATACCAAACGACGAGCGTGACACCACGATGCCTGCAGCAATGGCAACAACGT
TGCGCAAACTATTAACTGGCGAACTACTTACTCTAGCTTCCCGGCAACAATTAATAGACTGGATGGAGGC
GGATAAAGTTGCAGGACCACTTCTGCGCTCGGCCCTTCCGGCTGGCTGGTTTATTGCTGATAAATCTGGA
GCCGGTGAGCGTGGGTCTCGCGGTATCATTGCAGCACTGGGGCCAGATGGTAAGCCCTCCCGTATCGTAG
TTATCTACACGACGGGGAGTCAGGCAACTATGGATGAACGAAATAGACAGATCGCTGAGATAGGTGCCTC
ACTGATTAAGCATTGGTAACTGTCAGACCAAGTTTACTCATATATACTTTAGATTGATTTAAAACTTCAT
TTTTAATTTAAAAGGATCTAGGTGAAGATCCTTTTTGATAATCTCATGACCAAAATCCCTTAACGTGAGT
TTTCGTTCCACTGAGCGTCAGACCCCGTAGAAAAGATCAAAGGATCTTCTTGAGATCCTTTTTTTCTGCG
CGTAATCTGCTGCTTGCAAACAAAAAAACCACCGCTACCAGCGGTGGTTTGTTTGCCGGATCAAGAGCTA
CCAACTCTTTTTCCGAAGGTAACTGGCTTCAGCAGAGCGCAGATACCAAATACTGTCCTTCTAGTGTAGC
CGTAGTTAGGCCACCACTTCAAGAACTCTGTAGCACCGCCTACATACCTCGCTCTGCTAATCCTGTTACC
AGTGGCTGCTGCCAGTGGCGATAAGTCGTGTCTTACCGGGTTGGACTCAAGACGATAGTTACCGGATAAG
GCGCAGCGGTCGGGCTGAACGGGGGGTTCGTGCACACAGCCCAGCTTGGAGCGAACGACCTACACCGAAC
TGAGATACCTACAGCGTGAGCTATGAGAAAGCGCCACGCTTCCCGAAGGGAGAAAGGCGGACAGGTATCC
GGTAAGCGGCAGGGTCGGAACAGGAGAGCGCACGAGGGAGCTTCCAGGGGGAAACGCCTGGTATCTTTAT
AGTCCTGTCGGGTTTCGCCACCTCTGACTTGAGCGTCGATTTTTGTGATGCTCGTCAGGGGGGCGGAGCC
TATGGAAAAACGCCAGCAACGCGGCCTTTTTACGGTTCCTGGCCTTTTGCTGGCCTTTTGCTCACATGTT
CTTTCCTGCGTTATCCCCTGATTCTGTGGATAACCGTATTACCGCCTTTGAGTGAGCTGATACCGCTCGC
CGCAGCCGAACGACCGAGCGCAGCGAGTCAGTGAGCGAGGAAGCGGAAGAGCGCCTGATGCGGTATTTTC
TCCTTACGCATCTGTGCGGTATTTCACACCGCATATATGGTGCACTCTCAGTACAATCTGCTCTGATGCC
GCATAGTTAAGCCAGTATACACTCCGCTATCGCTACGTGACTGGGTCATGGCTGCGCCCCGACACCCGCC
AACACCCGCTGACGCGCCCTGACGGGCTTGTCTGCTCCCGGCATCCGCTTACAGACAAGCTGTGACCGTC
TCCGGGAGCTGCATGTGTCAGAGGTTTTCACCGTCATCACCGAAACGCGCGAGGCAGCTGCGGTAAAGCT
CATCAGCGTGGTCGTGAAGCGATTCACAGATGTCTGCCTGTTCATCCGCGTCCAGCTCGTTGAGTTTCTC
CAGAAGCGTTAATGTCTGGCTTCTGATAAAGCGGGCCATGTTAAGGGCGGTTTTTTCCTGTTTGGTCACT
GATGCCTCCGTGTAAGGGGGATTTCTGTTCATGGGGGTAATGATACCGATGAAACGAGAGAGGATGCTCA
CGATACGGGTTACTGATGATGAACATGCCCGGTTACTGGAACGTTGTGAGGGTAAACAACTGGCGGTATG
GATGCGGCGGGACCAGAGAAAAATCACTCAGGGTCAATGCCAGCGCTTCGTTAATACAGATGTAGGTGTT
CCACAGGGTAGCCAGCAGCATCCTGCGATGCAGATCCGGAACATAATGGTGCAGGGCGCTGACTTCCGCG
TTTCCAGACTTTACGAAACACGGAAACCGAAGACCATTCATGTTGTTGCTCAGGTCGCAGACGTTTTGCA
GCAGCAGTCGCTTCACGTTCGCTCGCGTATCGGTGATTCATTCTGCTAACCAGTAAGGCAACCCCGCCAG
CCTAGCCGGGTCCTCAACGACAGGAGCACGATCATGCGCACCCGTGGCCAGGACCCAACGCTGCCCGAGA
TGCGCCGCGTGCGGCTGCTGGAGATGGCGGACGCGATGGATATGTTCTGCCAAGGGTTGGTTTGCGCATT
CACAGTTCTCCGCAAGAATTGATTGGCTCCAATTCTTGGAGTGGTGAATCCGTTAGCGAGGTGCCGCCGG
CTTCCATTCAGGTCGAGGTGGCCCGGCTCCATGCACCGCGACGCAACGCGGGGAGGCAGACAAGGTATAG
GGCGGCGCCTACAATCCATGCCAACCCGTTCCATGTGCTCGCCGAGGCGGCATAAATCGCCGTGACGATC
AGCGGTCCAGTGATCGAAGTTAGGCTGGTAAGAGCCGCGAGCGATCCTTGAAGCTGTCCCTGATGGTCGT
CATCTACCTGCCTGGACAGCATGGCCTGCAACGCGGGCATCCCGATGCCGCCGGAAGCGAGAAGAATCAT
AATGGGGAAGGCCATCCAGCCTCGCGTCGCGAACGCCAGCAAGACGTAGCCCAGCGCGTCGGCCGCCATG
CCGGCGATAATGGCCTGCTTCTCGCCGAAACGTTTGGTGGCGGGACCAGTGACGAAGGCTTGAGCGAGGG
CGTGCAAGATTCCGAATACCGCAAGCGACAGGCCGATCATCGTCGCGCTCCAGCGAAAGCGGTCCTCGCC
GAAAATGACCCAGAGCGCTGCCGGCACCTGTCCTACGAGTTGCATGATAAAGAAGACAGTCATAAGTGCG
GCGACGATAGTCATGCCCCGCGCCCACCGGAAGGAGCTGACTGGGTTGAAGGCTCTCAAGGGCATCGGTC
GAGATCCCGGTGCCTAATGAGTGAGCTAACTTACATTAATTGCGTTGCGCTCACTGCCCGCTTTCCAGTC
GGGAAACCTGTCGTGCCAGCTGCATTAATGAATCGGCCAACGCGCGGGGAGAGGCGGTTTGCGTATTGGG
CGCCAGGGTGGTTTTTCTTTTCACCAGTGAGACGGGCAACAGCTGATTGCCCTTCACCGCCTGGCCCTGA
GAGAGTTGCAGCAAGCGGTCCACGCTGGTTTGCCCCAGCAGGCGAAAATCCTGTTTGATGGTGGTTAACG
GCGGGATATAACATGAGCTGTCTTCGGTATCGTCGTATCCCACTACCGAGATATCCGCACCAACGCGCAG
CCCGGACTCGGTAATGGCGCGCATTGCGCCCAGCGCCATCTGATCGTTGGCAACCAGCATCGCAGTGGGA
ACGATGCCCTCATTCAGCATTTGCATGGTTTGTTGAAAACCGGACATGGCACTCCAGTCGCCTTCCCGTT
CCGCTATCGGCTGAATTTGATTGCGAGTGAGATATTTATGCCAGCCAGCCAGACGCAGACGCGCCGAGAC
AGAACTTAATGGGCCCGCTAACAGCGCGATTTGCTGGTGACCCAATGCGACCAGATGCTCCACGCCCAGT
CGCGTACCGTCTTCATGGGAGAAAATAATACTGTTGATGGGTGTCTGGTCAGAGACATCAAGAAATAACG
CCGGAACATTAGTGCAGGCAGCTTCCACAGCAATGGCATCCTGGTCATCCAGCGGATAGTTAATGATCAG
CCCACTGACGCGTTGCGCGAGAAGATTGTGCACCGCCGCTTTACAGGCTTCGACGCCGCTTCGTTCTACC
ATCGACACCACCACGCTGGCACCCAGTTGATCGGCGCGAGATTTAATCGCCGCGACAATTTGCGACGGCG
CGTGCAGGGCCAGACTGGAGGTGGCAACGCCAATCAGCAACGACTGTTTGCCCGCCAGTTGTTGTGCCAC
GCGGTTGGGAATGTAATTCAGCTCCGCCATCGCCGCTTCCACTTTTTCCCGCGTTTTCGCAGAAACGTGG
CTGGCCTGGTTCACCACGCGGGAAACGGTCTGATAAGAGACACCGGCATACTCTGCGACATCGTATAACG
TTACTGGTTTCACATTCACCACCCTGAATTGACTCTCTTCCGGGCGCTATCATGCCATACCGCGAAAGGT
TTTGCGCCATTCGATGGTGTCCGGGATCTCGACGCTCTCCCTTATGCGACTCCTGCATTAGGAAGCAGCC
CAGTAGTAGGTTGAGGCCGTTGAGCACCGCCGCCGCAAGGAATGGTGCATGCAAGGAGATGGCGCCCAAC
AGTCCCCCGGCCACGGGGCCTGCCACCATACCCACGCCGAAACAAGCGCTCATGAGCCCGAAGTGGCGAG
CCCGATCTTCCCCATCGGTGATGTCGGCGATATAGGCGCCAGCAACCGCACCTGTGGCGCCGGTGATGCC
GGCCACGATGCGTCCGGCGTAGAGGATCGAGATCTCGATCCCGCGAAATTAATACGACTCACTATAGGGG
AATTGTGAGCGGATAACAATTCCCCACTAGTAATAATTTTGTTTAACTTTAAGAAGGAGATATACCATGG
AAACTGAAGAAGGTAAACTGGTAATCTGGATTAACGGCGATAAAGGCTATAACGGTCTCGCTGAAGTCGG
TAAGAAATTCGAGAAAGATACCGGAATTAAAGTCACCGTTGAGCATCCGGATAAACTGGAAGAGAAATTC
CCACAGGTTGCGGCAACTGGCGATGGCCCTGACATTATCTTCTGGGCACACGACCGCTTTGGTGGCTACG
CTCAATCTGGCCTGTTGGCTGAAATCACCCCGGACAAAGCGTTCCAGGACAAGCTGTATCCGTTTACCTG
GGATGCCGTACGTTACAACGGCAAGCTGATTGCTTACCCGATCGCTGTTGAAGCGTTATCGCTGATTTAT
AACAAAGACCTGCTGCCGAACCCGCCAAAAACCTGGGAAGAGATCCCGGCGCTGGATAAAGAACTGAAAG
CGAAAGGTAAGAGCGCCCTGATGTTCAACCTGCAAGAACCGTACTTCACCTGGCCGCTGATTGCTGCTGA
CGGGGGTTATGCGTTCAAGTATGAAAACGGCAAGTACGACATTAAAGACGTGGGCGTGGATAACGCTGGC
GCGAAAGCGGGTCTGACCTTCCTGGTTGACCTGATTAAAAACAAACACATGAATGCAGACACCGATTACT
CCATCGCAGAAGCTGCCTTTAATAAAGGCGAAACAGCGATGACCATCAACGGCCCGTGGGCATGGTCCAA
CATCGACACCAGCAAAGTGAATTATGGTGTAACGGTACTGCCGACCTTCAAGGGTCAACCATCCAAACCG
TTCGTTGGCGTGCTGAGCGCAGGTATTAACGCCGCCAGTCCGAACAAAGAGCTGGCAAAAGAGTTCCTCG
AAAACTATCTGCTGACTGATGAAGGTCTGGAAGCGGTTAATAAAGACAAACCGCTGGGTGCCGTAGCGCT
GAAGTCTTACGAGGAAGAGTTGGCGAAAGATCCACGTATTGCCGCCACGATGGAAAACGCCCAGAAAGGT
GAAATCATGCCGAACATCCCGCAGATGTCCGCTTTCTGGTATGCCGTGCGTACTGCGGTGATCAACGCCG
CCAGCGGTCGTCAGACTGTCGATGAAGCCCTTAAAGACGCGCAGACTGGTACCGGCAGCGGCCTGGAAGT
TCTGTTCCAGGGGCCCCATATGATTAAATATACCATGAACGAACTGTATCATCTGAAACCGAGCCTGGCA
GGATCCTCTAGAGCTAGCGGCATGCAGTACAAACTTATCCTGAACGGTAAAACCCTGAAAGGTGAAACCA
CCACCGAAGCTGTTGACGCTGCTACCGCGGAAAAAGTTTTCAAACAGTACGCTAACGACAACGGTGTTGA
CGGTGAATGGACCTACGACGACGCTACCAAAACCTACACCGTAACGGAATGAGTTGGCTGCTGCCACCCG
CTGAGCAATAACTAGCATAACCCCTTGGGGCCTCTAAACGGGTCTTGAGGGGTTTTTTGCTGAAAGGAGG
AACTATATCCGGATATCCCGCAAGAGGCCCGGCAGTACCGGCATAACCAAGCCTATGCCTACAGCATCCA
GGGTGACGGTGCCGAGGATGACGATGAGCGCATTGTTAGATTTCATACACGGTGCCTGACTGCGTTAGCA
ATTTAACTGTGATAAACTACCGCATTAAAGCTTATCGATGATAAGCTGTCAAACATGAGAA
Features (pLannotate 1.2.2; 20 found; start..end, strand, type, name):
    104..208     +  promoter       AmpR promoter: bla
    209..1069    +  CDS            AmpR: β-lactamase; bla; confers resistance to ampicillin, carbenicillin, and related antibiotics
   1240..1828    +  rep_origin     ori: high-copy-number ColE1/pMB1/pBR322/pUC origin of replication
   2014..2156    -  misc_feature   bom: basis of mobility region from pBR322
   2258..2449    -  CDS            rop: Rop protein, which maintains plasmids at low copy number; rop
   2466..2846    +  CDS            YPB1_ECOLX: Protein predicted: Swiss-Prot protein existence level 4. From Escherichia coli.
   3088..3712    -  CDS            TcR (fragment): tetracycline efflux protein; tet; confers resistance to tetracycline
   3727..3748    -  protein_bind   CAP binding site: CAP binding activates transcription in the presence of cAMP. E. coli catabolite activator protein
   3761..4843    -  CDS            lacI: lac repressor; lacI; The lac repressor binds to the lac operator to inhibit transcription in E. coli. This inhibition can be relieved by adding lactose or isopropyl-β-D-thiogalactopyranoside (IPTG).
   4844..4921    -  promoter       lacI promoter: lacI
   4929..5208    -  CDS            TcR (fragment): tetracycline efflux protein; tet; confers resistance to tetracycline
   5230..5248    +  promoter       T7 promoter: promoter for bacteriophage T7 RNA polymerase
   5249..5273    +  protein_bind   lac operator: The lac repressor binds to the lac operator to inhibit transcription in E. coli. This inhibition can be relieved by adding lactose or isopropyl-β-D-thiogalactopyranoside (IPTG). lac repressor encoded by lacI
   5288..5310    +  RBS            RBS: efficient ribosome binding site from bacteriophage T7 gene 10 (Olins and Rangwala, 1989)
   5321..6417    +  CDS            MBP (fragment): maltose binding protein from E. coli; malE (mutated); This version of the gene does not encode a signal sequence, so MBP will remain in the cytosol.
   6538..6695    +  CDS            GB1 (fragment): B1 domain of Streptococcal protein G effective as a solubilizing fusion partner (Cheng and Patel, 2004)
   6700..6718    +  CDS            SET1 (fragment): solubility-enhancement tag derived from T7 phage gene 10B
   6732..6779    +  terminator     T7 terminator: transcription terminator for bacteriophage T7 RNA polymerase
   6802..6906    -  CDS            TcR (fragment): tetracycline efflux protein; tet; confers resistance to tetracycline
   6954..6982    -  promoter       tet promoter: E. coli promoter for tetracycline efflux protein gene
