[The description below was written by a language model from this plasmid's Addgene catalogue record and pLannotate feature annotations shown in this document.]
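Description:
pnEA-NpM-ScEap1p_107-122-Y107IA108KS110T-GB1_AG is a 6,991 nt bacterial expression plasmid for producing a short mutant peptide from the Saccharomyces cerevisiae protein Eap1p (EAP1/YKL204W) in E. coli. The catalogue lists the backbone as unknown, but the annotated features show a pBR322/pET-like architecture. It has a ColE1/pMB1-type origin together with the bom region and the rop gene, which fits the recorded low copy number. Ampicillin selection comes from bla under its own promoter. Remnants of the tetracycline resistance gene and its promoter are present only as fragments interrupted by the expression cassette and lacI, so they are not expected to confer resistance.

Expression is driven by a T7 promoter followed by a lac operator and the phage T7 gene 10 ribosome binding site, and it ends at a T7 terminator. The plasmid-borne lacI gene supplies repressor, so transcription is IPTG-inducible in hosts that provide T7 RNA polymerase. The open reading frame begins with a cytosolic maltose binding protein lacking a signal sequence and ends with the GB1 domain of streptococcal protein G, a solubility-enhancing partner. The short match to a SET1 tag after GB1 is only a small fragment and may be incidental. The Eap1p segment is not itself annotated. From the plasmid name and the unannotated gap between MBP and GB1, it presumably sits there, covering residues 107–122 with the substitutions Y107I, A108K and S110T. It derives from a synthetic, E. coli codon-optimised gene. The associated study concerns how motifs in eIF4G and 4E-binding proteins govern binding to eIF4E in yeast, so this construct likely supplies recombinant peptide for such binding or structural analyses. The depositor sequence may be theoretical.
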