Addgene plasmid #148813: pnEA-NpM-ScEap1p_107-122-Y107IA108KS110T-GB1_AG
Purpose: Bacterial Expression of ScEap1p_107-122-Y107IA108KS110T
Depositing lab: Elisa Izaurralde. Depositing organization: Max Planck Institute for Developmental Biology. Publication: Structural motifs in eIF4G and 4E-BPs modulate their binding to eIF4E to regulate translation initiation in yeast. Gruner S, Weber R, Peter D, Chung MY, Igreja C, Valkov E, Izaurralde E. Nucleic Acids Res. 2018 Jul 27;46(13):6893-6908. doi: 10.1093/nar/gky542. PubMed 30053226.
Backbone
  Vector backbone: Unknown
  Vector type: Bacterial Expression
Growth in bacteria
  Bacterial resistance: Ampicillin, 100 μg/mL
  Growth temperature: 37°C
  Growth strain: DH5alpha
  Copy number: Low Copy
Gene/Insert
  Gene/Insert name: ScEap1p_107-122-Y107IA108KS110T
  Species: S. cerevisiae (budding yeast)
  Entrez Gene: EAP1 (a.k.a. YKL204W)
  Cloning method: Unknown
Terms and licenses: Academic/Nonprofit Terms; Industry Terms: Not Available to Industry
Depositor comments: Geneart clone of ScEAP1, codon optimized for Expression in E.coli. (sequence according to Uniprot.: P36041) Plasmids from this collection were made available to the research community and donated after the lab closed. Please note that the sequence provided by the depositing laboratory may be theoretical/predicted or based on Sanger sequencing results. There may be discrepancies between sequencing results obtained by Addgene and the depositor sequence. If an Addgene verified sequence is not available, please contact before placing your order to request that our lab fully sequence the plasmid.
How to cite: pnEA-NpM-ScEap1p_107-122-Y107IA108KS110T-GB1_AG was a gift from Elisa Izaurralde (Addgene plasmid # 148813 ; http://n2t.net/addgene:148813 ; RRID:Addgene_148813)
